Addgene plasmid #202686: EGFP-C1-FKBP-CYB5tail
Purpose: rapamycin-induced recruitment of proteins to ER
Depositing lab: Gerry Hammond. Depositing organization: University of Pittsburgh (University, School of Medicine, and Cancer Institute). Publication: PI(4,5)P2 diffuses freely in the plasma membrane even within high-density effector protein complexes. Pacheco J, Cassidy AC, Zewe JP, Wills RC, Hammond GRV. J Cell Biol. 2023 Feb 6;222(2):e202204099. doi: 10.1083/jcb.202204099. Epub 2022 Nov 23. PubMed 36416724.
Backbone
  Vector backbone: EGFP-C1
  Vector type: Mammalian Expression
Growth in bacteria
  Bacterial resistance: Kanamycin, 50 μg/mL
  Growth temperature: 37°C
  Growth strain: DH5alpha
  Copy number: High Copy
Gene/Insert
  Gene/Insert name: EGFP:FKBP:[GGSA]4GG:CYB5A(100-134)
  Species: H. sapiens (human)
  Entrez Gene: CYB5A (a.k.a. CYB5, MCB5, METAG)
  Cloning method: Gibson Cloning
Terms and licenses: Academic/Nonprofit Terms; Industry Terms: Not Available to Industry
How to cite: EGFP-C1-FKBP-CYB5tail was a gift from Gerry Hammond (Addgene plasmid # 202686 ; http://n2t.net/addgene:202686 ; RRID:Addgene_202686)
