[The description below was written by a language model from this plasmid's Addgene catalogue record and pLannotate feature annotations shown in this document.]
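Description:
EGFP-C1-FKBP-CYB5tail is a mammalian expression plasmid of about 5.2 kb built on the EGFP-C1 backbone. It is propagated in E. coli at high copy from a ColE1/pUC-type origin and also carries an f1 phage origin. Selection relies on a single Tn5 NeoR/KanR (aminoglycoside phosphotransferase) gene placed behind tandem bacterial (bla) and SV40 early promoters and terminated by the HSV TK polyadenylation signal. This arrangement gives kanamycin resistance in bacteria and could provide G418 resistance in mammalian cells. The short ble, large T antigen and bGH poly(A) fragments in the automated annotation look like backbone remnants or partial matches rather than functional elements.

The payload is one open reading frame driven by the CMV immediate-early enhancer and promoter and terminated by the SV40 poly(A) signal. It encodes EGFP at the N-terminus, followed by human FKBP12, a flexible [GGSA]4GG linker, and residues 100–134 of cytochrome b5 (CYB5A). The catalogue lists the insert as human; the annotation tool matched this segment to the mouse orthologue, most likely because the sequences are similar. The cytochrome b5 C-terminal segment acts as a tail anchor, inserting into the endoplasmic reticulum membrane and leaving EGFP and FKBP facing the cytosol.

The stated purpose is rapamycin-induced recruitment of proteins to the ER. In chemically induced dimerization systems of this type, rapamycin bridges FKBP to an FRB domain, so a co-expressed FRB-tagged protein (not supplied by this plasmid) would be drawn to the ER surface on drug addition. EGFP fluorescence marks the location of the anchor.
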