Features (pLannotate 1.2.2; 16 found; start..end, strand, type, name):
     84..387     +  enhancer       CMV enhancer: human cytomegalovirus immediate early enhancer
    388..591     +  promoter       CMV promoter: human cytomegalovirus (CMV) immediate early promoter
    636..1352    +  CDS            EGFP: EGFP is a basic (constitutively fluorescent) green fluorescent protein published in 1996, derived from Aequorea victoria. It is reported to be a rapidly-maturing weak dimer with moderate acid sensitivity.
   1353..1370    +  misc_feature   MCS (fragment): multiple cloning site
   1411..1733    +  CDS            FKBP (fragment): human FK506-binding protein FKBP12
   1800..1922    +  CDS            Cyb5a (fragment): CYB5_MOUSE - Also known as Cyb5. Experimental evidence at protein level: Swiss-Prot protein existence level 1. Cytochrome b5 is a membrane-bound hemoprotein functioning as an electron carrier for several membrane-bound oxygenases. It is also involved in several steps of the sterol biosynthesis pathway, particularly in the C-5 double bond introduction during the C-5 desaturation. From Mus musculus (Mouse).
   1948..2032    +  CDS            large T antigen (fragment): large T antigen from SV40 (simian virus 40)
   2055..2176    +  polyA_signal   SV40 poly(A) signal: SV40 polyadenylation signal
   2210..2638    -  rep_origin     f1 ori (sequence partly withheld): f1 bacteriophage origin of replication; arrow indicates direction of (+) strand synthesis
   2665..2769    +  promoter       AmpR promoter: bla
   2771..3128    +  promoter       SV40 promoter: SV40 enhancer and early promoter
   3163..3957    +  CDS            NeoR/KanR: aminoglycoside phosphotransferase from Tn5; aph(3')-II (or nptII); confers resistance to neomycin, kanamycin, and G418 (Geneticin®)
   3978..4130    +  CDS            ble (fragment): BLE_KLEPN - Experimental evidence at protein level: Swiss-Prot protein existence level 1. Binding protein with a strong affinity to the bleomycin family of antibiotics. Binds to CL990; an antimitotic-antibiotic compound. From Klebsiella pneumoniae.
   4189..4236    +  polyA_signal   HSV TK poly(A) signal: herpes simplex virus thymidine kinase polyadenylation signal (Cole and Stacy, 1985)
   4327..4343    -  polyA_signal   bGH poly(A) signal (fragment): bovine growth hormone polyadenylation signal
   4565..5153    +  rep_origin     ori: high-copy-number ColE1/pMB1/pBR322/pUC origin of replication
>Addgene plasmid #202686 | EGFP-C1-FKBP-CYB5tail | addgene full sequence | sequence record 399524 | Addgene NGS Result
ATAACCGTATTACCGCCATGCATTAGTTATTAATAGTAATCAATTACGGGGTCATTAGTTCATAGCCCAT
ATATGGAGTTCCGCGTTACATAACTTACGGTAAATGGCCCGCCTGGCTGACCGCCCAACGACCCCCGCCC
ATTGACGTCAATAATGACGTATGTTCCCATAGTAACGCCAATAGGGACTTTCCATTGACGTCAATGGGTG
GAGTATTTACGGTAAACTGCCCACTTGGCAGTACATCAAGTGTATCATATGCCAAGTACGCCCCCTATTG
ACGTCAATGACGGTAAATGGCCCGCCTGGCATTATGCCCAGTACATGACCTTATGGGACTTTCCTACTTG
GCAGTACATCTACGTATTAGTCATCGCTATTACCATGGTGATGCGGTTTTGGCAGTACATCAATGGGCGT
GGATAGCGGTTTGACTCACGGGGATTTCCAAGTCTCCACCCCATTGACGTCAATGGGAGTTTGTTTTGGC
ACCAAAATCAACGGGACTTTCCAAAATGTCGTAACAACTCCGCCCCATTGACGCAAATGGGCGGTAGGCG
TGTACGGTGGGAGGTCTATATAAGCAGAGCTGGTTTAGTGAACCGTCAGATCCGCTAGCGCTACCGGTCG
CCACCATGGTGAGCAAGGGCGAGGAGCTGTTCACCGGGGTGGTGCCCATCCTGGTCGAGCTGGACGGCGA
CGTAAACGGCCACAAGTTCAGCGTGTCCGGCGAGGGCGAGGGCGATGCCACCTACGGCAAGCTGACCCTG
AAGTTCATCTGCACCACCGGCAAGCTGCCCGTGCCCTGGCCCACCCTCGTGACCACCCTGACCTACGGCG
TGCAGTGCTTCAGCCGCTACCCCGACCACATGAAGCAGCACGACTTCTTCAAGTCCGCCATGCCCGAAGG
CTACGTCCAGGAGCGCACCATCTTCTTCAAGGACGACGGCAACTACAAGACCCGCGCCGAGGTGAAGTTC
GAGGGCGACACCCTGGTGAACCGCATCGAGCTGAAGGGCATCGACTTCAAGGAGGACGGCAACATCCTGG
GGCACAAGCTGGAGTACAACTACAACAGCCACAACGTCTATATCATGGCCGACAAGCAGAAGAACGGCAT
CAAGGTGAACTTCAAGATCCGCCACAACATCGAGGACGGCAGCGTGCAGCTCGCCGACCACTACCAGCAG
AACACCCCCATCGGCGACGGCCCCGTGCTGCTGCCCGACAACCACTACCTGAGCACCCAGTCCGCCCTGA
GCAAAGACCCCAACGAGAAGCGCGATCACATGGTCCTGCTGGAGTTCGTGACCGCCGCCGGGATCACTCT
CGGCATGGACGAGCTGTACAAGTCCGGACTCAGATCTCGAAGCGCGGCCGCGGGAGCAGGAGGAGCAGCT
CGAGCGGCGCTGGGAGTGCAGGTGGAAACCATCTCCCCAGGAGACGGGCGCACCTTCCCCAAGCGCGGCC
AGACCTGCGTGGTGCACTACACCGGGATGCTTGAAGATGGAAAGAAATTTGATTCCTCCCGGGACAGAAA
CAAGCCCTTTAAGTTTATGCTAGGCAAGCAGGAGGTGATCCGAGGCTGGGAAGAAGGGGTTGCCCAGATG
AGTGTGGGTCAGAGAGCCAAACTGACTATATCTCCAGATTATGCCTATGGTGCCACTGGGCACCCAGGCA
TCATCCCACCACATGCCACTCTCGTCTTCGATGTGGAGCTTCTAAAACTGGAAAGTGCTGGTGGTAGTGC
TGGTGGTAGTGCTGGTGGTAGTGCTGGTGGTAGTGCTGGTGGTCCGCGAGCTCAAGCTTCGAATTCTATC
ACTACTATTGATTCTAGTTCCAGTTGGTGGACCAACTGGGTGATCCCTGCCATCTCTGCAGTGGCCGTCG
CCTTGATGTATCGCCTATACATGGCAGAGGACTGAGGATCCACCGGATCTAGATAACTGATCATAATCAG
CCATACCACATTTGTAGAGGTTTTACTTGCTTTAAAAAACCTCCCACACCTCCCCCTGAACCTGAAACAT
AAAATGAATGCAATTGTTGTTGTTAACTTGTTTATTGCAGCTTATAATGGTTACAAATAAAGCAATAGCA
TCACAAATTTCACAAATAAAGCATTTTTTTCACTGCATTCTAGTTGTGGTTTGTCCAAACTCATCAATGT
ATCTTAACGCGTAAATTGTAAGCGTTAATATTTTGTTAAAATTCGCGTTAAATTTTTGTTAAATCAGCTC
ATTTTTTAACCAATAGGCCGAAATCGGCAAAATCCCTTATAAATCAAAAGAATAGACCGAGATAGGGT
[37 nt withheld, positions 2309-2345]
AAAGAACGTGGACTCCAACGTCAAAGG
[49 nt withheld, positions 2373-2421]
T
[91 nt withheld, positions 2423-2513]
G
[124 nt withheld, positions 2515-2638]
CAGGTGGCACTTTTCGGGGAAATGTGCGCGGAACCCCTATTTGTTTATTTTTCTAAATACATTCAAATAT
GTATCCGCTCATGAGACAATAACCCTGATAAATGCTTCAATAATATTGAAAAAGGAAGAGTCCTGAGGCG
GAAAGAACCAGCTGTGGAATGTGTGTCAGTTAGGGTGTGGAAAGTCCCCAGGCTCCCCAGCAGGCAGAAG
TATGCAAAGCATGCATCTCAATTAGTCAGCAACCAGGTGTGGAAAGTCCCCAGGCTCCCCAGCAGGCAGA
AGTATGCAAAGCATGCATCTCAATTAGTCAGCAACCATAGTCCCGCCCCTAACTCCGCCCATCCCGCCCC
TAACTCCGCCCAGTTCCGCCCATTCTCCGCCCCATGGCTGACTAATTTTTTTTATTTATGCAGAGGCCGA
GGCCGCCTCGGCCTCTGAGCTATTCCAGAAGTAGTGAGGAGGCTTTTTTGGAGGCCTAGGCTTTTGCAAA
GATCGATCAAGAGACAGGATGAGGATCGTTTCGCATGATTGAACAAGATGGATTGCACGCAGGTTCTCCG
GCCGCTTGGGTGGAGAGGCTATTCGGCTATGACTGGGCACAACAGACAATCGGCTGCTCTGATGCCGCCG
TGTTCCGGCTGTCAGCGCAGGGGCGCCCGGTTCTTTTTGTCAAGACCGACCTGTCCGGTGCCCTGAATGA
ACTGCAAGACGAGGCAGCGCGGCTATCGTGGCTGGCCACGACGGGCGTTCCTTGCGCAGCTGTGCTCGAC
GTTGTCACTGAAGCGGGAAGGGACTGGCTGCTATTGGGCGAAGTGCCGGGGCAGGATCTCCTGTCATCTC
ACCTTGCTCCTGCCGAGAAAGTATCCATCATGGCTGATGCAATGCGGCGGCTGCATACGCTTGATCCGGC
TACCTGCCCATTCGACCACCAAGCGAAACATCGCATCGAGCGAGCACGTACTCGGATGGAAGCCGGTCTT
GTCGATCAGGATGATCTGGACGAAGAGCATCAGGGGCTCGCGCCAGCCGAACTGTTCGCCAGGCTCAAGG
CGAGCATGCCCGACGGCGAGGATCTCGTCGTGACCCATGGCGATGCCTGCTTGCCGAATATCATGGTGGA
AAATGGCCGCTTTTCTGGATTCATCGACTGTGGCCGGCTGGGTGTGGCGGACCGCTATCAGGACATAGCG
TTGGCTACCCGTGATATTGCTGAAGAGCTTGGCGGCGAATGGGCTGACCGCTTCCTCGTGCTTTACGGTA
TCGCCGCTCCCGATTCGCAGCGCATCGCCTTCTATCGCCTTCTTGACGAGTTCTTCTGAGCGGGACTCTG
GGGTTCGAAATGACCGACCAAGCGACGCCCAACCTGCCATCACGAGATTTCGATTCCACCGCCGCCTTCT
ATGAAAGGTTGGGCTTCGGAATCGTTTTCCGGGACGCCGGCTGGATGATCCTCCAGCGCGGGGATCTCAT
GCTGGAGTTCTTCGCCCACCCTAGGGGGAGGCTAACTGAAACACGGAAGGAGACAATACCGGAAGGAACC
CGCGCTATGACGGCAATAAAAAGACAGAATAAAACGCACGGTGTTGGGTCGTTTGTTCATAAACGCGGGG
TTCGGTCCCAGGGCTGGCACTCTGTCGATACCCCACCGAGACCCCATTGGGGCCAATACGCCCGCGTTTC
TTCCTTTTCCCCACCCCACCCCCCAAGTTCGGGTGAAGGCCCAGGGCTCGCAGCCAACGTCGGGGCGGCA
GGCCCTGCCATAGCCTCAGGTTACTCATATATACTTTAGATTGATTTAAAACTTCATTTTTAATTTAAAA
GGATCTAGGTGAAGATCCTTTTTGATAATCTCATGACCAAAATCCCTTAACGTGAGTTTTCGTTCCACTG
AGCGTCAGACCCCGTAGAAAAGATCAAAGGATCTTCTTGAGATCCTTTTTTTCTGCGCGTAATCTGCTGC
TTGCAAACAAAAAAACCACCGCTACCAGCGGTGGTTTGTTTGCCGGATCAAGAGCTACCAACTCTTTTTC
CGAAGGTAACTGGCTTCAGCAGAGCGCAGATACCAAATACTGTTCTTCTAGTGTAGCCGTAGTTAGGCCA
CCACTTCAAGAACTCTGTAGCACCGCCTACATACCTCGCTCTGCTAATCCTGTTACCAGTGGCTGCTGCC
AGTGGCGATAAGTCGTGTCTTACCGGGTTGGACTCAAGACGATAGTTACCGGATAAGGCGCAGCGGTCGG
GCTGAACGGGGGGTTCGTGCACACAGCCCAGCTTGGAGCGAACGACCTACACCGAACTGAGATACCTACA
GCGTGAGCTATGAGAAAGCGCCACGCTTCCCGAAGGGAGAAAGGCGGACAGGTATCCGGTAAGCGGCAGG
GTCGGAACAGGAGAGCGCACGAGGGAGCTTCCAGGGGGAAACGCCTGGTATCTTTATAGTCCTGTCGGGT
TTCGCCACCTCTGACTTGAGCGTCGATTTTTGTGATGCTCGTCAGGGGGGCGGAGCCTATGGAAAAACGC
CAGCAACGCGGCCTTTTTACGGTTCCTGGCCTTTTGCTGGCCTTTTGCTCACATGTTCTTTCCTGCGTTA
TCCCCTGATTCTGTGG
